Addgene plasmid #144676: TFORF3200
Purpose: Lentiviral vector for overexpressing transcription factor ORFs with unique 24-bp barcodes. Barcodes facilitate identification of transcription factors in pooled screens.
Depositing lab: Feng Zhang. Depositing organization: Broad Institute. Publication: A transcription factor atlas of directed differentiation. Joung J, Ma S, Tay T, Geiger-Schuller KR, Kirchgatterer PC, Verdine VK, Guo B, Arias-Garcia MA, Allen WE, Singh A, Kuksenko O, Abudayyeh OO, Gootenberg JS, Fu Z, Macrae RK, Buenrostro JD, Regev A, Zhang F. Cell. 2023 Jan 5;186(1):209-229.e26. doi: 10.1016/j.cell.2022.11.026. PubMed 36608654.
Backbone
  Vector backbone: pLX_TRC317
  Backbone manufacturer: Broad Institute Genetic Perturbation Platform
  Backbone size w/o insert (bp): 8264
  Vector type: Mammalian Expression, Lentiviral
  Selectable markers: Puromycin
Growth in bacteria
  Bacterial resistance: Ampicillin, 100 μg/mL
  Growth temperature: 37°C
  Growth strain: NEB Stable
  Copy number: High Copy
Gene/Insert
  Gene/Insert name: RUNX3
  Species: H. sapiens (human)
  Insert size (bp): 1493
  Entrez Gene: RUNX3 (a.k.a. AML2, CBFA3, PEBP2aC)
  Promoter: EF1a
  Tag / fusion protein: V5 (C terminal on insert)
  Cloning method: Gateway Cloning
  Sequencing primers: 5′ GGGTGGAGACTGAAGTTAGGCCAG; 3′ CACATAGCGTAAAAGGAGCAACATAG
Resource information
  A portion of this plasmid was derived from a plasmid made by: Broad Institute Genetic Perturbation Platform
Terms and licenses: Academic/Nonprofit Terms; Industry Terms: Not Available to Industry
Depositor comments: NM_001031680.2 Please test multiple small colonies in case of plasmid recombination. To make this collection available in a timely manner, a portion of this collection was not fully sequenced by Addgene. If an Addgene verified full plasmid sequence is not available, please contact us prior to placing an order to request the full sequence.
How to cite: TFORF3200 was a gift from Feng Zhang (Addgene plasmid # 144676 ; http://n2t.net/addgene:144676 ; RRID:Addgene_144676)
