[The description below was written by a language model from this plasmid's Addgene catalogue record and pLannotate feature annotations shown in this document.]
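Description:
TFORF3200 is a lentiviral mammalian expression plasmid built on the pLX_TRC317 backbone, carrying the human transcription factor RUNX3 (also known as AML2, CBFA3 or PEBP2aC) as one member of a barcoded transcription factor ORF collection. It is propagated in E. coli through a high-copy ColE1/pUC-type origin with ampicillin resistance (AmpR), and an f1 origin is also present. The depositor notes that the plasmid can recombine, which is a common concern for LTR-containing vectors.

The viral portion has a third-generation, self-inactivating layout. An RSV promoter drives a truncated HIV-1 5' LTR, followed by the Ψ packaging signal, a gag fragment, the RRE and a cPPT/CTS, and the genome ends in a ΔU3 3' LTR with a downstream SV40 polyadenylation signal. Within the proviral region, an SV40 early promoter drives puromycin N-acetyltransferase for selection of transduced cells. A separate EF-1α promoter drives the RUNX3 ORF, which was inserted by Gateway cloning and is flanked by attB1 and attB2 sites. The ORF reads through into a C-terminal V5 epitope tag for detection. A WPRE downstream of the cassette enhances transcript stability and expression.

According to the record, each ORF in the collection is paired with a unique 24-bp barcode. The barcode is not annotated as a feature in the table, so its position cannot be stated from the record. The barcodes allow individual transcription factors to be identified in pooled overexpression screens, such as those assessing directed differentiation.
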