Features (pLannotate 1.2.2; 34 found; start..end, strand, type, name):
      1..1179    +  promoter       EF-1α promoter: strong constitutive promoter for human elongation factor EF-1α
   1200..1217    +  protein_bind   attB1 (fragment): mutant version of attB; core recombination site for the Gateway® BP reaction BP Clonase™
   1280..2509    +  CDS            RUNX3: RUNX3_HUMAN - Also known as AML2, CBFA3, PEBP2A3. Experimental evidence at protein level: Swiss-Prot protein existence level 1. Forms the heterodimeric complex core-binding factor (CBF) with CBFB. RUNX members modulate the transcription of their target genes through recognizing the core consensus binding sequence 5'- TGTGGT-3', or very rarely, 5'-TGCGGT-3', within their regulatory regions via their runt domain, while CBFB is a non-DNA-binding regulatory subunit that allosterically enhances the sequence-specific DNA-binding capacity of RUNX. The heterodimers bind to the core site of a number of
   2512..2535    -  protein_bind   attB2: mutant version of attB; recombination site for the Gateway® BP reaction BP Clonase™
   2543..2584    +  CDS            V5 tag: epitope tag from simian virus 5
   2600..2653    +  promoter       U6 promoter (fragment): RNA polymerase III promoter for human U6 snRNA
   2695..3283    +  misc_feature   WPRE: woodchuck hepatitis virus posttranscriptional regulatory element
   3334..3353    +  misc_feature   cPPT/CTS (fragment): central polypurine tract and central termination sequence of HIV-1
   3355..3588    +  LTR            3' LTR (ΔU3): self-inactivating 3' long terminal repeat (LTR) from HIV-1
   3666..3787    +  polyA_signal   SV40 poly(A) signal: SV40 polyadenylation signal
   3827..3962    +  rep_origin     SV40 ori: SV40 origin of replication
   3983..4001    -  promoter       T7 promoter: promoter for bacteriophage T7 RNA polymerase
   4009..4164    +  CDS            lacZα (fragment): LacZα fragment of β-galactosidase; lacZ fragment
   4169..4597    +  rep_origin     f1 ori (sequence partly withheld): f1 bacteriophage origin of replication; arrow indicates direction of (+) strand synthesis
   4650..4754    +  promoter       AmpR promoter: bla
   4755..5615    +  CDS            AmpR: β-lactamase; bla; confers resistance to ampicillin, carbenicillin, and related antibiotics
   5786..6374    +  rep_origin     ori: high-copy-number ColE1/pMB1/pBR322/pUC origin of replication
   6557..6649    +  CDS            lacI (fragment): lac repressor; lacI; The lac repressor binds to the lac operator to inhibit transcription in E. coli. This inhibition can be relieved by adding lactose or isopropyl-β-D-thiogalactopyranoside (IPTG).
   6662..6683    +  protein_bind   CAP binding site: CAP binding activates transcription in the presence of cAMP. E. coli catabolite activator protein
   6698..6728    +  promoter       lac promoter: promoter for the E. coli lac operon
   6736..6752    +  protein_bind   lac operator: The lac repressor binds to the lac operator to inhibit transcription in E. coli. This inhibition can be relieved by adding lactose or isopropyl-β-D-thiogalactopyranoside (IPTG). lac repressor encoded by lacI
   6797..6815    +  promoter       T3 promoter: promoter for bacteriophage T3 RNA polymerase
   6843..7069    +  promoter       RSV promoter: Rous sarcoma virus enhancer/promoter
   7070..7250    +  LTR            5' LTR (truncated): truncated 5' long terminal repeat (LTR) from HIV-1
   7297..7422    +  misc_feature   HIV-1 Ψ: packaging signal of human immunodeficiency virus type 1
   7406..7769    +  CDS            HIV-1 gag (fragment): gag protein from human immunodeficiency virus 1; gag
   7915..8148    +  misc_feature   RRE: The Rev response element (RRE) of HIV-1 allows for Rev-dependent mRNA export from the nucleus to the cytoplasm.
   8525..8551    +  CDS            Rev (fragment): human immunodeficiency virus 1 (HIV-1) Rev protein; rev; enhances nuclear export of unspliced and incompletely spliced viral mRNAs
   8558..8581    +  promoter       SV40 promoter (fragment): SV40 early promoter
   8582..8653    +  promoter       SV40 promoter (fragment): SV40 enhancer and early promoter
   8677..8812    +  rep_origin     SV40 ori: SV40 origin of replication
   8858..9454    +  CDS            PuroR (fragment): puromycin N-acetyltransferase; pac from Streptomyces; confers resistance to puromycin
   9503..9620    +  misc_feature   cPPT/CTS: central polypurine tract and central termination sequence of HIV-1
   9685..9751    +  CDS            small t antigen (fragment): SV40 (simian virus 40) small t antigen
>Addgene plasmid #144676 | TFORF3200 | addgene full sequence | sequence record 350541 | Addgene NGS Result
GGCTCCGGTGCCCGTCAGTGGGCAGAGCGCACATCGCCCACAGTCCCCGAGAAGTTGGGGGGAGGGGTCG
GCAATTGAACCGGTGCCTAGAGAAGGTGGCGCGGGGTAAACTGGGAAAGTGATGTCGTGTACTGGCTCCG
CCTTTTTCCCGAGGGTGGGGGAGAACCGTATATAAGTGCAGTAGTCGCCGTGAACGTTCTTTTTCGCAAC
GGGTTTGCCGCCAGAACACAGGTAAGTGCCGTGTGTGGTTCCCGCGGGCCTGGCCTCTTTACGGGTTATG
GCCCTTGCGTGCCTTGAATTACTTCCACCTGGCTGCAGTACGTGATTCTTGATCCCGAGCTTCGGGTTGG
AAGTGGGTGGGAGAGTTCGAGGCCTTGCGCTTAAGGAGCCCCTTCGCCTCGTGCTTGAGTTGAGGCCTGG
CCTGGGCGCTGGGGCCGCCGCGTGCGAATCTGGTGGCACCTTCGCGCCTGTCTCGCTGCTTTCGATAAGT
CTCTAGCCATTTAAAATTTTTGATGACCTGCTGCGACGCTTTTTTTCTGGCAAGATAGTCTTGTAAATGC
GGGCCAAGATCTGCACACTGGTATTTCGGTTTTTGGGGCCGCGGGCGGCGACGGGGCCCGTGCGTCCCAG
CGCACATGTTCGGCGAGGCGGGGCCTGCGAGCGCGGCCACCGAGAATCGGACGGGGGTAGTCTCAAGCTG
GCCGGCCTGCTCTGGTGCCTGGCCTCGCGCCGCCGTGTATCGCCCCGCCCTGGGCGGCAAGGCTGGCCCG
GTCGGCACCAGTTGCGTGAGCGGAAAGATGGCCGCTTCCCGGCCCTGCTGCAGGGAGCTCAAAATGGAGG
ACGCGGCGCTCGGGAGAGCGGGCGGGTGAGTCACCCACACAAAGGAAAAGGGCCTTTCCGTCCTCAGCCG
TCGCTTCATGTGACTCCACGGAGTACCGGGCGCCGTCCAGGCACCTCGATTAGTTCTCGAGCTTTTGGAG
TACGTCGTCTTTAGGTTGGGGGGAGGGGTTTTATGCGATGGAGTTTCCCCACACTGAGTGGGTGGAGACT
GAAGTTAGGCCAGCTTGGCACTTGATGTAATTCTCCTTGGAATTTGCCCTTTTTGAGTTTGGATCTTGGT
TCATTCTCAAGCCTCAGACAGTGGTTCAAAGTTTTTTTCTTCCATTTCAGGTGTCGTGAGGCTAGCATCG
ATTGATCAACAAGTTTGTACAAAAAAGTTGGCATGGCATCGAACAGCATCTTCGACTCCTTCCCGACCTA
CTCGCCGACCTTCATCCGCGACCCAAGCACCAGCCGCCGCTTCACACCTCCCTCCCCGGCCTTCCCCTGC
GGCGGCGGCGGCGGCAAGATGGGCGAGAACAGCGGCGCGCTGAGCGCGCAGGCGGCCGTGGGGCCCGGAG
GGCGCGCCCGGCCCGAGGTGCGCTCGATGGTGGACGTGCTGGCGGACCACGCAGGCGAGCTCGTGCGCAC
CGACAGCCCCAACTTCCTCTGCTCCGTGCTGCCCTCGCACTGGCGCTGCAACAAGACGCTGCCCGTCGCC
TTCAAGGTGGTGGCATTGGGGGACGTGCCGGATGGTACGGTGGTGACTGTGATGGCAGGCAATGACGAGA
ACTACTCCGCTGAGCTGCGCAATGCCTCGGCCGTCATGAAGAACCAGGTGGCCAGGTTCAACGACCTTCG
CTTCGTGGGCCGCAGTGGGCGAGGGAAGAGTTTCACCCTGACCATCACTGTGTTCACCAACCCCACCCAA
GTGGCGACCTACCACCGAGCCATCAAGGTGACCGTGGACGGACCCCGGGAGCCCAGACGGCACCGGCAGA
AGCTGGAGGACCAGACCAAGCCGTTCCCTGACCGCTTTGGGGACCTGGAACGGCTGCGCATGCGGGTGAC
ACCGAGCACACCCAGCCCCCGAGGCTCACTCAGCACCACAAGCCACTTCAGCAGCCAGCCCCAGACCCCA
ATCCAAGGCACCTCGGAACTGAACCCATTCTCCGACCCCCGCCAGTTTGACCGCTCCTTCCCCACGCTGC
CAACCCTCACGGAGAGCCGCTTCCCAGACCCCAGGATGCATTATCCCGGGGCCATGTCAGCTGCCTTCCC
CTACAGCGCCACGCCCTCGGGCACGAGCATCAGCAGCCTCAGCGTGGCGGGCATGCCGGCCACCAGCCGC
TTCCACCATACCTACCTCCCGCCACCCTACCCGGGGGCCCCGCAGAACCAGAGCGGGCCCTTCCAGGCCA
ACCCGTCCCCCTACCACCTCTACTACGGGACATCCTCTGGCTCCTACCAGTTCTCCATGGTGGCCGGCAG
CAGCAGTGGGGGCGACCGCTCACCTACCCGCATGCTGGCCTCTTGCACCAGCAGCGCTGCCTCTGTCGCC
GCCGGCAACCTCATGAACCCCAGCCTGGGCGGCCAGAGTGATGGCGTGGAGGCCGACGGCAGCCACAGCA
ACTCACCCACGGCCCTGAGCACGCCAGGCCGCATGGATGAGGCCGTGTGGCGGCCCTACTGCCCAACTTT
CTTGTACAAAGTGGTTGATATCGGTAAGCCTATCCCTAACCCTCTCCTCGGTCTCGATTCTACGTAGTAA
TGAACTAGTCCGTAACTTGAAAGTATTTCGATTTCTTGGCTTTATATATCTTGTGGAAAGGACGACACTG
AACTGGTGGTGTTCGACGCACGCGTTAAGTCGACAATCAACCTCTGGATTACAAAATTTGTGAAAGATTG
ACTGGTATTCTTAACTATGTTGCTCCTTTTACGCTATGTGGATACGCTGCTTTAATGCCTTTGTATCATG
CTATTGCTTCCCGTATGGCTTTCATTTTCTCCTCCTTGTATAAATCCTGGTTGCTGTCTCTTTATGAGGA
GTTGTGGCCCGTTGTCAGGCAACGTGGCGTGGTGTGCACTGTGTTTGCTGACGCAACCCCCACTGGTTGG
GGCATTGCCACCACCTGTCAGCTCCTTTCCGGGACTTTCGCTTTCCCCCTCCCTATTGCCACGGCGGAAC
TCATCGCCGCCTGCCTTGCCCGCTGCTGGACAGGGGCTCGGCTGTTGGGCACTGACAATTCCGTGGTGTT
GTCGGGGAAATCATCGTCCTTTCCTTGGCTGCTCGCCTGTGTTGCCACCTGGATTCTGCGCGGGACGTCC
TTCTGCTACGTCCCTTCGGCCCTCAATCCAGCGGACCTTCCTTCCCGCGGCCTGCTGCCGGCTCTGCGGC
CTCTTCCGCGTCTTCGCCTTCGCCCTCAGACGAGTCGGATCTCCCTTTGGGCCGCCTCCCCGCGTCGACT
TTAAGACCAATGACTTACAAGGCAGCTGTAGATCTTAGCCACTTTTTAAAAGAAAAGGGGGGACTGGAAG
GGCTAATTCACTCCCAACGAAGACAAGATCTGCTTTTTGCTTGTACTGGGTCTCTCTGGTTAGACCAGAT
CTGAGCCTGGGAGCTCTCTGGCTAACTAGGGAACCCACTGCTTAAGCCTCAATAAAGCTTGCCTTGAGTG
CTTCAAGTAGTGTGTGCCCGTCTGTTGTGTGACTCTGGTAACTAGAGATCCCTCAGACCCTTTTAGTCAG
TGTGGAAAATCTCTAGCAGTACGTATAGTAGTTCATGTCATCTTATTATTCAGTATTTATAACTTGCAAA
GAAATGAATATCAGAGAGTGAGAGGAACTTGTTTATTGCAGCTTATAATGGTTACAAATAAAGCAATAGC
ATCACAAATTTCACAAATAAAGCATTTTTTTCACTGCATTCTAGTTGTGGTTTGTCCAAACTCATCAATG
TATCTTATCATGTCTGGCTCTAGCTATCCCGCCCCTAACTCCGCCCATCCCGCCCCTAACTCCGCCCAGT
TCCGCCCATTCTCCGCCCCATGGCTGACTAATTTTTTTTATTTATGCAGAGGCCGAGGCCGCCTCGGCCT
CTGAGCTATTCCAGAAGTAGTGAGGAGGCTTTTTTGGAGGCCTAGGGACGTACCCAATTCGCCCTATAGT
GAGTCGTATTACGCGCGCTCACTGGCCGTCGTTTTACAACGTCGTGACTGGGAAAACCCTGGCGTTACCC
AACTTAATCGCCTTGCAGCACATCCCCCTTTCGCCAGCTGGCGTAATAGCGAAGAGGCCCGCACCGATCG
CCCTTCCCAACAGTTGCGCAGCCTGAATGGCGAATGGG
[124 nt withheld, positions 4169-4292]
C
[91 nt withheld, positions 4294-4384]
A
[49 nt withheld, positions 4386-4434]
CCTTTGACGTTGGAGTCCACGTTCTTT
[37 nt withheld, positions 4462-4498]
ACCCTATCTCGGTCTATTCTTTTGATTTATAAGGGATTTTGCCGATTTCGGCCTATTGGTTAAAAAATGA
GCTGATTTAACAAAAATTTAACGCGAATTTTAACAAAATATTAACGCTTACAATTTAGGTGGCACTTTTC
GGGGAAATGTGCGCGGAACCCCTATTTGTTTATTTTTCTAAATACATTCAAATATGTATCCGCTCATGAG
ACAATAACCCTGATAAATGCTTCAATAATATTGAAAAAGGAAGAGTATGAGTATTCAACATTTCCGTGTC
GCCCTTATTCCCTTTTTTGCGGCATTTTGCCTTCCTGTTTTTGCTCACCCAGAAACGCTGGTGAAAGTAA
AAGATGCTGAAGATCAGTTGGGTGCACGAGTGGGTTACATCGAACTGGATCTCAACAGCGGTAAGATCCT
TGAGAGTTTTCGCCCCGAAGAACGTTTTCCAATGATGAGCACTTTTAAAGTTCTGCTATGTGGCGCGGTA
TTATCCCGTATTGACGCCGGGCAAGAGCAACTCGGTCGCCGCATACACTATTCTCAGAATGACTTGGTTG
AGTACTCACCAGTCACAGAAAAGCATCTTACGGATGGCATGACAGTAAGAGAATTATGCAGTGCTGCCAT
AACCATGAGTGATAACACTGCGGCCAACTTACTTCTGACAACGATCGGAGGACCGAAGGAGCTAACCGCT
TTTTTGCACAACATGGGGGATCATGTAACTCGCCTTGATCGTTGGGAACCGGAGCTGAATGAAGCCATAC
CAAACGACGAGCGTGACACCACGATGCCTGTAGCAATGGCAACAACGTTGCGCAAACTATTAACTGGCGA
ACTACTTACTCTAGCTTCCCGGCAACAATTAATAGACTGGATGGAGGCGGATAAAGTTGCAGGACCACTT
CTGCGCTCGGCCCTTCCGGCTGGCTGGTTTATTGCTGATAAATCTGGAGCCGGTGAGCGTGGGTCTCGCG
GTATCATTGCAGCACTGGGGCCAGATGGTAAGCCCTCCCGTATCGTAGTTATCTACACGACGGGGAGTCA
GGCAACTATGGATGAACGAAATAGACAGATCGCTGAGATAGGTGCCTCACTGATTAAGCATTGGTAACTG
TCAGACCAAGTTTACTCATATATACTTTAGATTGATTTAAAACTTCATTTTTAATTTAAAAGGATCTAGG
TGAAGATCCTTTTTGATAATCTCATGACCAAAATCCCTTAACGTGAGTTTTCGTTCCACTGAGCGTCAGA
CCCCGTAGAAAAGATCAAAGGATCTTCTTGAGATCCTTTTTTTCTGCGCGTAATCTGCTGCTTGCAAACA
AAAAAACCACCGCTACCAGCGGTGGTTTGTTTGCCGGATCAAGAGCTACCAACTCTTTTTCCGAAGGTAA
CTGGCTTCAGCAGAGCGCAGATACCAAATACTGTTCTTCTAGTGTAGCCGTAGTTAGGCCACCACTTCAA
GAACTCTGTAGCACCGCCTACATACCTCGCTCTGCTAATCCTGTTACCAGTGGCTGCTGCCAGTGGCGAT
AAGTCGTGTCTTACCGGGTTGGACTCAAGACGATAGTTACCGGATAAGGCGCAGCGGTCGGGCTGAACGG
GGGGTTCGTGCACACAGCCCAGCTTGGAGCGAACGACCTACACCGAACTGAGATACCTACAGCGTGAGCT
ATGAGAAAGCGCCACGCTTCCCGAAGGGAGAAAGGCGGACAGGTATCCGGTAAGCGGCAGGGTCGGAACA
GGAGAGCGCACGAGGGAGCTTCCAGGGGGAAACGCCTGGTATCTTTATAGTCCTGTCGGGTTTCGCCACC
TCTGACTTGAGCGTCGATTTTTGTGATGCTCGTCAGGGGGGCGGAGCCTATGGAAAAACGCCAGCAACGC
GGCCTTTTTACGGTTCCTGGCCTTTTGCTGGCCTTTTGCTCACATGTTCTTTCCTGCGTTATCCCCTGAT
TCTGTGGATAACCGTATTACCGCCTTTGAGTGAGCTGATACCGCTCGCCGCAGCCGAACGACCGAGCGCA
GCGAGTCAGTGAGCGAGGAAGCGGAAGAGCGCCCAATACGCAAACCGCCTCTCCCCGCGCGTTGGCCGAT
TCATTAATGCAGCTGGCACGACAGGTTTCCCGACTGGAAAGCGGGCAGTGAGCGCAACGCAATTAATGTG
AGTTAGCTCACTCATTAGGCACCCCAGGCTTTACACTTTATGCTTCCGGCTCGTATGTTGTGTGGAATTG
TGAGCGGATAACAATTTCACACAGGAAACAGCTATGACCATGATTACGCCAAGCGCGCAATTAACCCTCA
CTAAAGGGAACAAAAGCTGGAGCTGCAAGCTTAATGTAGTCTTATGCAATACTCTTGTAGTCTTGCAACA
TGGTAACGATGAGTTAGCAACATGCCTTACAAGGAGAGAAAAAGCACCGTGCATGCCGATTGGTGGAAGT
AAGGTGGTACGATCGTGCCTTATTAGGAAGGCAACAGACGGGTCTGACATGGATTGGACGAACCACTGAA
TTGCCGCATTGCAGAGATATTGTATTTAAGTGCCTAGCTCGATACATAAACGGGTCTCTCTGGTTAGACC
AGATCTGAGCCTGGGAGCTCTCTGGCTAACTAGGGAACCCACTGCTTAAGCCTCAATAAAGCTTGCCTTG
AGTGCTTCAAGTAGTGTGTGCCCGTCTGTTGTGTGACTCTGGTAACTAGAGATCCCTCAGACCCTTTTAG
TCAGTGTGGAAAATCTCTAGCAGTGGCGCCCGAACAGGGACTTGAAAGCGAAAGGGAAACCAGAGGAGCT
CTCTCGACGCAGGACTCGGCTTGCTGAAGCGCGCACGGCAAGAGGCGAGGGGCGGCGACTGGTGAGTACG
CCAAAAATTTTGACTAGCGGAGGCTAGAAGGAGAGAGATGGGTGCGAGAGCGTCAGTATTAAGCGGGGGA
GAATTAGATCGCGATGGGAAAAAATTCGGTTAAGGCCAGGGGGAAAGAAAAAATATAAATTAAAACATAT
AGTATGGGCAAGCAGGGAGCTAGAACGATTCGCAGTTAATCCTGGCCTGTTAGAAACATCAGAAGGCTGT
AGACAAATACTGGGACAGCTACAACCATCCCTTCAGACAGGATCAGAAGAACTTAGATCATTATATAATA
CAGTAGCAACCCTCTATTGTGTGCATCAAAGGATAGAGATAAAAGACACCAAGGAAGCTTTAGACAAGAT
AGAGGAAGAGCAAAACAAAAGTAAGACCACCGCACAGCAAGCGGCCGCTGATCTTCAGACCTGGAGGAGG
AGATATGAGGGACAATTGGAGAAGTGAATTATATAAATATAAAGTAGTAAAAATTGAACCATTAGGAGTA
GCACCCACCAAGGCAAAGAGAAGAGTGGTGCAGAGAGAAAAAAGAGCAGTGGGAATAGGAGCTTTGTTCC
TTGGGTTCTTGGGAGCAGCAGGAAGCACTATGGGCGCAGCGTCAATGACGCTGACGGTACAGGCCAGACA
ATTATTGTCTGGTATAGTGCAGCAGCAGAACAATTTGCTGAGGGCTATTGAGGCGCAACAGCATCTGTTG
CAACTCACAGTCTGGGGCATCAAGCAGCTCCAGGCAAGAATCCTGGCTGTGGAAAGATACCTAAAGGATC
AACAGCTCCTGGGGATTTGGGGTTGCTCTGGAAAACTCATTTGCACCACTGCTGTGCCTTGGAATGCTAG
TTGGAGTAATAAATCTCTGGAACAGATTTGGAATCACACGACCTGGATGGAGTGGGACAGAGAAATTAAC
AATTACACAAGCTTAATACACTCCTTAATTGAAGAATCGCAAAACCAGCAAGAAAAGAATGAACAAGAAT
TATTGGAATTAGATAAATGGGCAAGTTTGTGGAATTGGTTTAACATAACAAATTGGCTGTGGTATATAAA
ATTATTCATAATGATAGTAGGAGGCTTGGTAGGTTTAAGAATAGTTTTTGCTGTACTTTCTATAGTGAAT
AGAGTTAGGCAGGGATATTCACCATTATCGTTTCAGACCCACCTCCCAACCCCGAGGGGACCCATGCATT
GCATCTCAATTAGTCAGCAACCAGGTGTGGAAAGTCCCCAGGCTCCCCAGCAGGCAGAAGTATGCAAAGC
ATGCGTCTCAATTAGTCAGCAACCATAGTCCCGCCCCTAACTCCGCCCATCCCGCCCCTAACTCCGCCCA
GTTCCGCCCATTCTCCGCCCCATGGCTGACTAATTTTTTTTATTTATGCAGAGGCCGAGGCCGCCTCGGC
CTCTGAGCTATTCCAGAAGTAGTGAGGAGGCTTTTTTGGAGGCCTAGGCTTTTGCAAAAAGCTTTCTAGA
GGTACCACCGGAGCTTACCATGACCGAGTACAAGCCCACGGTGCGCCTCGCCACCCGCGACGACGTCCCC
AGGGCCGTACGCACCCTCGCCGCCGCGTTCGCCGACTACCCCGCCACGCGCCACACCGTCGATCCGGACC
GCCACATCGAGCGGGTCACCGAGCTGCAAGAACTCTTCCTCACGCGCGTCGGGCTCGACATCGGCAAGGT
GTGGGTCGCGGACGACGGCGCCGCCGTGGCGGTCTGGACCACGCCGGAGAGCGTCGAAGCGGGGGCGGTG
TTCGCCGAGATCGGCCCGCGCATGGCCGAGTTGAGCGGTTCCCGGCTGGCCGCGCAGCAACAGATGGAAG
GCCTCCTGGCGCCGCACCGGCCCAAGGAGCCCGCGTGGTTCCTGGCCACCGTCGGCGTCTCGCCCGACCA
CCAGGGCAAGGGTCTGGGCAGCGCCGTCGTGCTCCCCGGAGTGGAGGCGGCCGAGCGCGCCGGGGTGCCC
GCCTTCCTGGAGACCTCCGCGCCCCGCAACCTCCCCTTCTACGAGCGGCTCGGCTTCACCGTCACCGCCG
ACGTCGAGGTGCCCGAAGGACCGCGCACCTGGTGCATGACCCGCAAGCCCGGTGCCAGTTAACGAATTCT
AGATCTTGAGACAAATGGCAGTATTCATCCACAATTTTAAAAGAAAAGGGGGGATTGGGGGGTACAGTGC
AGGGGAAAGAATAGTAGACATAATAGCAACAGACATACAAACTAAAGAATTACAAAAACAAATTACAAAA
ATTCAAAATTTTCGGGTTTATTACAGGGACAGCAGAGATCCACTTTGGCGCCGGCTCGAGGCCTGCAGGT
GCAAAGATGGATAAAGTTTTAAACAGAGAGGAATCTTTGCAGCTAATGGACCTTCTAGGTCTTGAAAGGA
GTGGGAATT
