>Addgene plasmid #144676 | TFORF3200 | depositor partial sequence | sequence record 286143 | Insert
ATCGATTGATCAACAAGTTTGTACAAAAAAGTTGGCATGGCATCGAACAGCATCTTCGACTCCTTCCCGA
CCTACTCGCCGACCTTCATCCGCGACCCAAGCACCAGCCGCCGCTTCACACCTCCCTCCCCGGCCTTCCC
CTGCGGCGGCGGCGGCGGCAAGATGGGCGAGAACAGCGGCGCGCTGAGCGCGCAGGCGGCCGTGGGGCCC
GGAGGGCGCGCCCGGCCCGAGGTGCGCTCGATGGTGGACGTGCTGGCGGACCACGCAGGCGAGCTCGTGC
GCACCGACAGCCCCAACTTCCTCTGCTCCGTGCTGCCCTCGCACTGGCGCTGCAACAAGACGCTGCCCGT
CGCCTTCAAGGTGGTGGCATTGGGGGACGTGCCGGATGGTACGGTGGTGACTGTGATGGCAGGCAATGAC
GAGAACTACTCCGCTGAGCTGCGCAATGCCTCGGCCGTCATGAAGAACCAGGTGGCCAGGTTCAACGACC
TTCGCTTCGTGGGCCGCAGTGGGCGAGGGAAGAGTTTCACCCTGACCATCACTGTGTTCACCAACCCCAC
CCAAGTGGCGACCTACCACCGAGCCATCAAGGTGACCGTGGACGGACCCCGGGAGCCCAGACGGCACCGG
CAGAAGCTGGAGGACCAGACCAAGCCGTTCCCTGACCGCTTTGGGGACCTGGAACGGCTGCGCATGCGGG
TGACACCGAGCACACCCAGCCCCCGAGGCTCACTCAGCACCACAAGCCACTTCAGCAGCCAGCCCCAGAC
CCCAATCCAAGGCACCTCGGAACTGAACCCATTCTCCGACCCCCGCCAGTTTGACCGCTCCTTCCCCACG
CTGCCAACCCTCACGGAGAGCCGCTTCCCAGACCCCAGGATGCATTATCCCGGGGCCATGTCAGCTGCCT
TCCCCTACAGCGCCACGCCCTCGGGCACGAGCATCAGCAGCCTCAGCGTGGCGGGCATGCCGGCCACCAG
CCGCTTCCACCATACCTACCTCCCGCCACCCTACCCGGGGGCCCCGCAGAACCAGAGCGGGCCCTTCCAG
GCCAACCCGTCCCCCTACCACCTCTACTACGGGACATCCTCTGGCTCCTACCAGTTCTCCATGGTGGCCG
GCAGCAGCAGTGGGGGCGACCGCTCACCTACCCGCATGCTGGCCTCTTGCACCAGCAGCGCTGCCTCTGT
CGCCGCCGGCAACCTCATGAACCCCAGCCTGGGCGGCCAGAGTGATGGCGTGGAGGCCGACGGCAGCCAC
AGCAACTCACCCACGGCCCTGAGCACGCCAGGCCGCATGGATGAGGCCGTGTGGCGGCCCTACTGCCCAA
CTTTCTTGTACAAAGTGGTTGATATCGGTAAGCCTATCCCTAACCCTCTCCTCGGTCTCGATTCTACGTA
GTAATGAACTAGTCCGTAACTTGAAAGTATTTCGATTTCTTGGCTTTATATATCTTGTGGAAAGGACGAC
ACTGAACTGGTGGTGTTCGACGC
