>Addgene plasmid #144676 | TFORF3200 | depositor partial sequence | sequence record 286144 | Barcode
CACTGAACTGGTGGTGTTCGACGC
